>Addgene plasmid #78776 | pcDNA3-HA PTEN | addgene partial sequence | sequence record 149331 | CMV-F 5'-CGCAAATGGGCGGTAGGCGTG-3'
AGAGCTCTCTGGCTAACTAGAGAACCCACTGCTTACTGGCTTATCGAAATTAATACGACTCACTATAGGG
AGACCCAAGCTTGGTACCATGGCCTCCTACCCTTATGATGTGCCAGATTATGCCTCTCCCGAATTCATGA
CAGCCATCATCAAAGAGATCGTTAGCAGAAACAAAAGGAGATATCAAGAGGATGGATTCGACTTAGACTT
GACCTATATTTATCCAAACATTATTGCTATGGGATTTCCTGCAGAAAGACTTGAAGGCGTATACAGGAAC
AATATTGATGATGTAGTAAGGTTTTTGGATTCAAAGCATAAAAACCATTACAAGATATACAATCTTTGTG
CTGAAAGACATTATGACACCGCCAAATTTAATTGCAGAGTTGCACAATATCCTTTTGAAGACCATAACCC
ACCACAGCTAGAACTTATCAAACCCTTTTGTGAAGATCTTGACCAATGGCTAAGTGAAGATGACAATCAT
GTTGCAGCAATTCACTGTAAAGCTGGAAAGGGACGAACTGGTGTAATGATATGTGCATATTTATTACATC
GGGGCAAATTTTTAAAGGCACAAGAGGCCCTAGATTTCTATGGGGAAGTAAGGACCAGAGACAAAAAGGG
AGTAACTATTCCCAGTCAGAGGCGCTATGTGTATTATTATAGCTACCTGTTAAAGAATCATCTGGATTAT
AGACCAGTGGCACTGTTGTTTCACAAGATGATGTTTGAAACTATTCCAATGTTCAGTGGCGGAACTTGCA
ATCCTCAGTTT
