>Addgene plasmid #78776 | pcDNA3-HA PTEN | addgene partial sequence | sequence record 149333 | BGH-rev 5'-TAGAAGGCACAGTCGAGG-3'
CTATAGAATAGGGCCCGCGGTACCGTCGAGTCAGACTTTTGTAATTTGTGTATGCTGATCTTCATCAAAA
GGTTCATTCTCTGGATCAGAGTCAGTGGTGTCAGAATATCTATAATGATCAGGTTCATTGTCACTAACAT
CTGGTGTTACAGAAGTTGAACTGCTAGCCTCTGGATTTGACGGCTCCTCTACTGTTTTTGTGAAGTACAG
CTTCACCTTAAAATTTGGAGAAAAGTATCGGTTGGCTTTGTCTTTATTTGCTTTGTCAAGATCATTTTTT
GTTAAAGTAAGTACTAGATATTCCTTGTCATTATCTGCACGCTCTATACTGCAAATGCTATCGATTTCTT
GATCACATAGACTTCCATTTTCTACTTTTTCTGAGGTTTCCTCTGGTCCTGGTATGAAGAATGTATTTAC
CCAAAAGTGAAACATTTTGTCCTTTTTTAGCATCTTGTTCTGTTTGTGGAAGAACTCTACTTTGATATCA
CCACACACAGGTAACGGCTGAGGGAACTCAAAGTACATGAACTTGTCTTCCCGTCGTGTGGGTCCTGAAT
TGGAGGAATATATCTTCACCTTTAGCTGGCAGACCACAAACTGAGGATTGCAAGTTCCGCCACTGAACAT
TGGAATAGTT
