[The description below was written by a language model from this plasmid's Addgene catalogue record.]
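Description:
pcDNA3-HA PTEN is a mammalian expression plasmid built on a pcDNA3-HA backbone, a derivative of the pcDNA3 vector that supplies an HA epitope tag upstream of the cloning site. It is maintained in E. coli as a high-copy plasmid under ampicillin selection. No feature table accompanies the record, so other backbone elements, such as the bacterial origin or any mammalian selection marker, are not documented here. The use of a BGH reverse sequencing primer suggests that the insert is followed by the bovine growth hormone polyadenylation region typical of pcDNA3-type vectors.

The payload is the human PTEN coding sequence, encoding the lipid and protein phosphatase tumour suppressor that antagonises PI3K/AKT signalling. Transcription is driven by the CMV immediate-early promoter, which gives strong constitutive expression in most transfected mammalian cell lines. PTEN is expressed as a fusion with an N-terminal HA tag contributed by the backbone, so the exogenous protein can be detected or immunoprecipitated with anti-HA antibodies and distinguished from endogenous PTEN. The insert was introduced by restriction enzyme cloning, but the record does not state the 5′ or 3′ sites used or whether they remain intact.

The stated purpose is overexpression of PTEN in mammalian cells. The associated study concerns PTEN ubiquitination and destabilisation following PI3K/AKT activation, which fits use of the tagged protein in transfection-based experiments on PTEN stability, modification and interactions, although the record does not detail specific applications.
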