Addgene plasmid #78776: pcDNA3-HA PTEN
Purpose: To overexpress PTEN in Mammalian Cells
Depositing lab: Jaewhan Song. Depositing organization: Yonsei University. Publication: PI3K/AKT activation induces PTEN ubiquitination and destabilization accelerating tumourigenesis. Lee MS, Jeong MH, Lee HW, Han HJ, Ko A, Hewitt SM, Kim JH, Chun KH, Chung JY, Lee C, Cho H, Song J. Nat Commun. 2015 Jul 17;6:7769. doi: 10.1038/ncomms8769. PubMed 26183061.
Backbone
  Vector backbone: pcDNA3-HA
  Vector type: Mammalian Expression
Growth in bacteria
  Bacterial resistance: Ampicillin, 100 μg/mL
  Growth temperature: 37°C
  Growth strain: DH5alpha
  Copy number: High Copy
Gene/Insert
  Gene/Insert name: PTEN
  Species: H. sapiens (human)
  Entrez Gene: PTEN (a.k.a. 10q23del, BZS, CWS1, DEC, GLM2, MHAM, MMAC1, PTEN1, PTENbeta, TEP1)
  Promoter: CMV
  Tag / fusion protein: HA (N terminal on backbone)
  Cloning method: Restriction Enzyme; 5′ cloning site unknown (unknown if destroyed); 3′ cloning site unknown (unknown if destroyed)
  Sequencing primers: 5′ CMV-F; 3′ BGHrev
Terms and licenses: Academic/Nonprofit Terms; Industry Terms: Not Available to Industry
How to cite: pcDNA3-HA PTEN was a gift from Jaewhan Song (Addgene plasmid # 78776 ; http://n2t.net/addgene:78776 ; RRID:Addgene_78776)
