LOCUS       Exported 6648 bp ds-DNA circular SYN 12-MAY-2021
DEFINITION  To overexpress PTEN in Mammalian Cells.
ACCESSION   .
VERSION     .
KEYWORDS    pcDNA3-HA PTEN
SOURCE      synthetic DNA construct
  ORGANISM  synthetic DNA construct
REFERENCE   1 (bases 1 to 6648)
  AUTHORS   Lee MS, Jeong MH, Lee HW, Han HJ, Ko A, Hewitt SM, Kim JH, Chun KH,
            Chung JY, Lee C, Cho H, Song J
  TITLE     PI3K/AKT activation induces PTEN ubiquitination and destabilization
            accelerating tumourigenesis.
  JOURNAL   Nat Commun. 2015 Jul 17;6:7769. doi: 10.1038/ncomms8769.
  PUBMED    26183061
REFERENCE   2 (bases 1 to 6648)
  AUTHORS   .
  TITLE     Direct Submission
  JOURNAL   Exported May 12, 2021 from SnapGene Server 1.1.58
            http://www.snapgene.com
FEATURES             Location/Qualifiers
     source          1..6648
                     /organism="synthetic DNA construct"
                     /mol_type="other DNA"
     primer_bind     complement(44..63)
                     /label=pRS-marker
                     /note="pRS vectors, use to sequence yeast selectable
                     marker"
     enhancer        235..614
                     /label=CMV enhancer
                     /note="human cytomegalovirus immediate early enhancer"
     promoter        615..818
                     /label=CMV promoter
                     /note="human cytomegalovirus (CMV) immediate early
                     promoter"
     primer_bind     769..789
                     /label=CMV-F
                     /note="Human CMV immediate early promoter, forward primer"
     primer_bind     870..889
                     /label=T7
                     /note="T7 promoter, forward primer"
     promoter        870..888
                     /label=T7 promoter
                     /note="promoter for bacteriophage T7 RNA polymerase"
     CDS             917..943
                     /codon_start=1
                     /product="HA (human influenza hemagglutinin) epitope tag"
                     /label=HA
                     /translation="YPYDVPDYA"
     primer_bind     complement(2242..2259)
                     /label=BGH-rev
                     /note="Bovine growth hormone terminator, reverse primer.
                     Also called BGH reverse"
     polyA_signal    2248..2472
                     /label=bGH poly(A) signal
                     /note="bovine growth hormone polyadenylation signal"
     rep_origin      2518..2946
                     /direction=RIGHT
                     /label=f1 ori
                     /note="f1 bacteriophage origin of replication; arrow
                     indicates direction of (+) strand synthesis"
     primer_bind     complement(2605..2624)
                     /label=F1ori-R
                     /note="F1 origin, reverse primer"
     primer_bind     2815..2836
                     /label=F1ori-F
                     /note="F1 origin, forward primer"
     primer_bind     complement(2955..2975)
                     /label=pBABE 3'
                     /note="SV40 enhancer, reverse primer for pBABE vectors"
     promoter        2960..3289
                     /label=SV40 promoter
                     /note="SV40 enhancer and early promoter"
     rep_origin      3140..3275
                     /label=SV40 ori
                     /note="SV40 origin of replication"
     primer_bind     3202..3221
                     /label=SV40pro-F
                     /note="SV40 promoter/origin, forward primer"
     CDS             3356..4150
                     /codon_start=1
                     /gene="aph(3')-II (or nptII)"
                     /product="aminoglycoside phosphotransferase from Tn5"
                     /label=NeoR/KanR
                     /note="confers resistance to neomycin, kanamycin, and G418
                     (Geneticin(R))"
                     /translation="MIEQDGLHAGSPAAWVERLFGYDWAQQTIGCSDAAVFRLSAQGRP
                     VLFVKTDLSGALNELQDEAARLSWLATTGVPCAAVLDVVTEAGRDWLLLGEVPGQDLLS
                     SHLAPAEKVSIMADAMRRLHTLDPATCPFDHQAKHRIERARTRMEAGLVDQDDLDEEHQ
                     GLAPAELFARLKARMPDGEDLVVTHGDACLPNIMVENGRFSGFIDCGRLGVADRYQDIA
                     LATRDIAEELGGEWADRFLVLYGIAAPDSQRIAFYRLLDEFF"
     primer_bind     complement(3410..3429)
                     /label=Neo-R
                     /note="Neomycin resistance gene, reverse primer"
     primer_bind     4020..4039
                     /label=Neo-F
                     /note="Neomycin resistance gene, forward primer"
     polyA_signal    4324..4445
                     /label=SV40 poly(A) signal
                     /note="SV40 polyadenylation signal"
     primer_bind     complement(4361..4380)
                     /label=SV40pA-R
                     /note="SV40 polyA, reverse primer"
     primer_bind     4415..4434
                     /label=EBV-rev
                     /note="SV40 polyA terminator, reverse primer"
     primer_bind     complement(4494..4510)
                     /label=M13 rev
                     /note="common sequencing primer, one of multiple similar
                     variants"
     primer_bind     complement(4494..4510)
                     /label=M13 Reverse
                     /note="In lacZ gene. Also called M13-rev"
     primer_bind     complement(4507..4529)
                     /label=M13/pUC Reverse
                     /note="In lacZ gene"
     protein_bind    4518..4534
                     /label=lac operator
                     /bound_moiety="lac repressor encoded by lacI"
                     /note="The lac repressor binds to the lac operator to
                     inhibit transcription in E. coli. This inhibition can be
                     relieved by adding lactose or
                     isopropyl-beta-D-thiogalactopyranoside (IPTG)."
     promoter        complement(4542..4572)
                     /label=lac promoter
                     /note="promoter for the E. coli lac operon"
     protein_bind    4587..4608
                     /label=CAP binding site
                     /bound_moiety="E. coli catabolite activator protein"
                     /note="CAP binding activates transcription in the presence
                     of cAMP."
     primer_bind     complement(4725..4742)
                     /label=L4440
                     /note="L4440 vector, forward primer"
     rep_origin      complement(4896..5481)
                     /direction=LEFT
                     /label=ori
                     /note="high-copy-number ColE1/pMB1/pBR322/pUC origin of
                     replication"
     primer_bind     complement(4976..4995)
                     /label=pBR322ori-F
                     /note="pBR322 origin, forward primer"
     CDS             complement(5652..6512)
                     /codon_start=1
                     /gene="bla"
                     /product="beta-lactamase"
                     /label=AmpR
                     /note="confers resistance to ampicillin, carbenicillin, and
                     related antibiotics"
                     /translation="MSIQHFRVALIPFFAAFCLPVFAHPETLVKVKDAEDQLGARVGYI
                     ELDLNSGKILESFRPEERFPMMSTFKVLLCGAVLSRIDAGQEQLGRRIHYSQNDLVEYS
                     PVTEKHLTDGMTVRELCSAAITMSDNTAANLLLTTIGGPKELTAFLHNMGDHVTRLDRW
                     EPELNEAIPNDERDTTMPVAMATTLRKLLTGELLTLASRQQLIDWMEADKVAGPLLRSA
                     LPAGWFIADKSGAGERGSRGIIAALGPDGKPSRIVVIYTTGSQATMDERNRQIAEIGAS
                     LIKHW"
     primer_bind     6275..6294
                     /label=Amp-R
                     /note="Ampicillin resistance gene, reverse primer"
     promoter        complement(6513..6617)
                     /gene="bla"
                     /label=AmpR promoter
ORIGIN
        1 gacggatcgg gagatctccc gatcccctat ggtgcactct cagtacaatc tgctctgatg
       61 ccgcatagtt aagccagtat ctgctccctg cttgtgtgtt ggaggtcgct gagtagtgcg
      121 cgagcaaaat ttaagctaca acaaggcaag gcttgaccga caattgcatg aagaatctgc
      181 ttagggttag gcgttttgcg ctgcttcgcg atgtacgggc cagatatacg cgttgacatt
      241 gattattgac tagttattaa tagtaatcaa ttacggggtc attagttcat agcccatata
      301 tggagttccg cgttacataa cttacggtaa atggcccgcc tggctgaccg cccaacgacc
      361 cccgcccatt gacgtcaata atgacgtatg ttcccatagt aacgccaata gggactttcc
      421 attgacgtca atgggtggag tatttacggt aaactgccca cttggcagta catcaagtgt
      481 atcatatgcc aagtacgccc cctattgacg tcaatgacgg taaatggccc gcctggcatt
      541 atgcccagta catgacctta tgggactttc ctacttggca gtacatctac gtattagtca
      601 tcgctattac catggtgatg cggttttggc agtacatcaa tgggcgtgga tagcggtttg
      661 actcacgggg atttccaagt ctccacccca ttgacgtcaa tgggagtttg ttttggcacc
      721 aaaatcaacg ggactttcca aaatgtcgta acaactccgc cccattgacg caaatgggcg
      781 gtaggcgtgt acggtgggag gtctatataa gcagagctca gagctctctg gctaactaga
      841 gaacccactg cttactggct tatcgaaatt aatacgactc actataggga gacccaagct
      901 tggtaccatg gcctcctacc cttatgatgt gccagattat gcctctcccg aattcatgac
      961 agccatcatc aaagagatcg ttagcagaaa caaaaggaga tatcaagagg atggattcga
     1021 cttagacttg acctatattt atccaaacat tattgctatg ggatttcctg cagaaagact
     1081 tgaaggcgta tacaggaaca atattgatga tgtagtaagg tttttggatt caaagcataa
     1141 aaaccattac aagatataca atctttgtgc tgaaagacat tatgacaccg ccaaatttaa
     1201 ttgcagagtt gcacaatatc cttttgaaga ccataaccca ccacagctag aacttatcaa
     1261 acccttttgt gaagatcttg accaatggct aagtgaagat gacaatcatg ttgcagcaat
     1321 tcactgtaaa gctggaaagg gacgaactgg tgtaatgata tgtgcatatt tattacatcg
     1381 gggcaaattt ttaaaggcac aagaggccct agatttctat ggggaagtaa ggaccagaga
     1441 caaaaaggga gtaactattc ccagtcagag gcgctatgtg tattattata gctacctgtt
     1501 aaagaatcat ctggattata gaccagtggc actgttgttt cacaagatga tgtttgaaac
     1561 tattccaatg ttcagtggcg gaacttgcaa tcctcagttt gtggtctgcc agctaaaggt
     1621 gaagatatat tcctccaatt caggacccac acgacgggaa gacaagttca tgtactttga
     1681 gttccctcag ccgttacctg tgtgtggtga tatcaaagta gagttcttcc acaaacagaa
     1741 caagatgcta aaaaaggaca aaatgtttca cttttgggta aatacattct tcataccagg
     1801 accagaggaa acctcagaaa aagtagaaaa tggaagtcta tgtgatcaag aaatcgatag
     1861 catttgcagt atagagcgtg cagataatga caaggaatat ctagtactta ctttaacaaa
     1921 aaatgatctt gacaaagcaa ataaagacaa agccaaccga tacttttctc caaattttaa
     1981 ggtgaagctg tacttcacaa aaacagtaga ggagccgtca aatccagagg ctagcagttc
     2041 aacttctgta acaccagatg ttagtgacaa tgaacctgat cattatagat attctgacac
     2101 cactgactct gatccagaga atgaaccttt tgatgaagat cagcatacac aaattacaaa
     2161 agtctgactc gacggtaccg cgggccctat tctataggcg gccgctcgag tctagagggc
     2221 ccgtttaaac ccgctgatca gcctcgactg tgccttctag ttgccagcca tctgttgttt
     2281 gcccctcccc cgtgccttcc ttgaccctgg aaggtgccac tcccactgtc ctttcctaat
     2341 aaaatgagga aattgcatcg cattgtctga gtaggtgtca ttctattctg gggggtgggg
     2401 tggggcagga cagcaagggg gaggattggg aagacaatag caggcatgct ggggatgcgg
     2461 tgggctctat ggcttctgag gcggaaagaa ccagctgggg ctctaggggg tatccccnnn
     2521 nnnnnnnnnn nnnnnnnnnn nnnnnnnnnn nnnnnnnnnn nnnnnnnnnn nnnnnnnnnn
     2581 nnnnnnnnnn nnnnnnnnnn nnnnnnnnnn nnnnnnnnnn nnnnnnnnnn nnnnnnnnnn
     2641 ncnnnnnnnn nnnnnnnnnn nnnnnnnnnn nnnnnnnnnn nnnnnnnnnn nnnnnnnnnn
     2701 nnnnnnnnnn nnnnnnnnnn nnnnnnnnnn nnnannnnnn nnnnnnnnnn nnnnnnnnnn
     2761 nnnnnnnnnn nnnnnnnnnn nnncctttga cgttggagtc cacgttcttt aatagtggac
     2821 tcttgttcca aactggaaca acactcaacc ctatctcggt ctattctttt gatttataag
     2881 ggattttgcc gatttcggcc tattggttaa aaaatgagct gatttaacaa aaatttaacg
     2941 cgaattaatt ctgtggaatg tgtgtcagtt agggtgtgga aagtccccag gctccccagc
     3001 aggcagaagt atgcaaagca tgcatctcaa ttagtcagca accaggtgtg gaaagtcccc
     3061 aggctcccca gcaggcagaa gtatgcaaag catgcatctc aattagtcag caaccatagt
     3121 cccgccccta actccgccca tcccgcccct aactccgccc agttccgccc attctccgcc
     3181 ccatggctga ctaatttttt ttatttatgc agaggccgag gccgcctctg cctctgagct
     3241 attccagaag tagtgaggag gcttttttgg aggcctaggc ttttgcaaaa agctcccggg
     3301 agcttgtata tccattttcg gatctgatca agagacagga tgaggatcgt ttcgcatgat
     3361 tgaacaagat ggattgcacg caggttctcc ggccgcttgg gtggagaggc tattcggcta
     3421 tgactgggca caacagacaa tcggctgctc tgatgccgcc gtgttccggc tgtcagcgca
     3481 ggggcgcccg gttctttttg tcaagaccga cctgtccggt gccctgaatg aactgcagga
     3541 cgaggcagcg cggctatcgt ggctggccac gacgggcgtt ccttgcgcag ctgtgctcga
     3601 cgttgtcact gaagcgggaa gggactggct gctattgggc gaagtgccgg ggcaggatct
     3661 cctgtcatct caccttgctc ctgccgagaa agtatccatc atggctgatg caatgcggcg
     3721 gctgcatacg cttgatccgg ctacctgccc attcgaccac caagcgaaac atcgcatcga
     3781 gcgagcacgt actcggatgg aagccggtct tgtcgatcag gatgatctgg acgaagagca
     3841 tcaggggctc gcgccagccg aactgttcgc caggctcaag gcgcgcatgc ccgacggcga
     3901 ggatctcgtc gtgacccatg gcgatgcctg cttgccgaat atcatggtgg aaaatggccg
     3961 cttttctgga ttcatcgact gtggccggct gggtgtggcg gaccgctatc aggacatagc
     4021 gttggctacc cgtgatattg ctgaagagct tggcggcgaa tgggctgacc gcttcctcgt
     4081 gctttacggt atcgccgctc ccgattcgca gcgcatcgcc ttctatcgcc ttcttgacga
     4141 gttcttctga gcgggactct ggggttcgaa atgaccgacc aagcgacgcc caacctgcca
     4201 tcacgagatt tcgattccac cgccgccttc tatgaaaggt tgggcttcgg aatcgttttc
     4261 cgggacgccg gctggatgat cctccagcgc ggggatctca tgctggagtt cttcgcccac
     4321 cccaacttgt ttattgcagc ttataatggt tacaaataaa gcaatagcat cacaaatttc
     4381 acaaataaag catttttttc actgcattct agttgtggtt tgtccaaact catcaatgta
     4441 tcttatcatg tctgtatacc gtcgacctct agctagagct tggcgtaatc atggtcatag
     4501 ctgtttcctg tgtgaaattg ttatccgctc acaattccac acaacatacg agccggaagc
     4561 ataaagtgta aagcctgggg tgcctaatga gtgagctaac tcacattaat tgcgttgcgc
     4621 tcactgcccg ctttccagtc gggaaacctg tcgtgccagc tgcattaatg aatcggccaa
     4681 cgcgcgggga gaggcggttt gcgtattggg cgctcttccg cttcctcgct cactgactcg
     4741 ctgcgctcgg tcgttcggct gcggcgagcg gtatcagctc actcaaaggc ggtaatacgg
     4801 ttatccacag aatcagggga taacgcagga aagaacatgt gagcaaaagg ccagcaaaag
     4861 gccaggaacc gtaaaaaggc cgcgttgctg gcgtttttcc ataggctccg cccccctgac
     4921 gagcatcaca aaaatcgacg ctcaagtcag aggtggcgaa acccgacagg actataaaga
     4981 taccaggcgt ttccccctgg aagctccctc gtgcgctctc ctgttccgac cctgccgctt
     5041 accggatacc tgtccgcctt tctcccttcg ggaagcgtgg cgctttctca tagctcacgc
     5101 tgtaggtatc tcagttcggt gtaggtcgtt cgctccaagc tgggctgtgt gcacgaaccc
     5161 cccgttcagc ccgaccgctg cgccttatcc ggtaactatc gtcttgagtc caacccggta
     5221 agacacgact tatcgccact ggcagcagcc actggtaaca ggattagcag agcgaggtat
     5281 gtaggcggtg ctacagagtt cttgaagtgg tggcctaact acggctacac tagaagaaca
     5341 gtatttggta tctgcgctct gctgaagcca gttaccttcg gaaaaagagt tggtagctct
     5401 tgatccggca aacaaaccac cgctggtagc ggtttttttg tttgcaagca gcagattacg
     5461 cgcagaaaaa aaggatctca agaagatcct ttgatctttt ctacggggtc tgacgctcag
     5521 tggaacgaaa actcacgtta agggattttg gtcatgagat tatcaaaaag gatcttcacc
     5581 tagatccttt taaattaaaa atgaagtttt aaatcaatct aaagtatata tgagtaaact
     5641 tggtctgaca gttaccaatg cttaatcagt gaggcaccta tctcagcgat ctgtctattt
     5701 cgttcatcca tagttgcctg actccccgtc gtgtagataa ctacgatacg ggagggctta
     5761 ccatctggcc ccagtgctgc aatgataccg cgagacccac gctcaccggc tccagattta
     5821 tcagcaataa accagccagc cggaagggcc gagcgcagaa gtggtcctgc aactttatcc
     5881 gcctccatcc agtctattaa ttgttgccgg gaagctagag taagtagttc gccagttaat
     5941 agtttgcgca acgttgttgc cattgctaca ggcatcgtgg tgtcacgctc gtcgtttggt
     6001 atggcttcat tcagctccgg ttcccaacga tcaaggcgag ttacatgatc ccccatgttg
     6061 tgcaaaaaag cggttagctc cttcggtcct ccgatcgttg tcagaagtaa gttggccgca
     6121 gtgttatcac tcatggttat ggcagcactg cataattctc ttactgtcat gccatccgta
     6181 agatgctttt ctgtgactgg tgagtactca accaagtcat tctgagaata gtgtatgcgg
     6241 cgaccgagtt gctcttgccc ggcgtcaata cgggataata ccgcgccaca tagcagaact
     6301 ttaaaagtgc tcatcattgg aaaacgttct tcggggcgaa aactctcaag gatcttaccg
     6361 ctgttgagat ccagttcgat gtaacccact cgtgcaccca actgatcttc agcatctttt
     6421 actttcacca gcgtttctgg gtgagcaaaa acaggaaggc aaaatgccgc aaaaaaggga
     6481 ataagggcga cacggaaatg ttgaatactc atactcttcc tttttcaata ttattgaagc
     6541 atttatcagg gttattgtct catgagcgga tacatatttg aatgtattta gaaaaataaa
     6601 caaatagggg ttccgcgcac atttccccga aaagtgccac ctgacgtc
//
